>Addgene plasmid #108139 | mCherry-SAC1-HLx8 | depositor full sequence | sequence record 203957 | mCherry-SAC1-HLx8 sequence 6570 bps
TAGTTATTAATAGTAATCAATTACGGGGTCATTAGTTCATAGCCCATATATGGAGTTCCGCGTTACATAA
CTTACGGTAAATGGCCCGCCTGGCTGACCGCCCAACGACCCCCGCCCATTGACGTCAATAATGACGTATG
TTCCCATAGTAACGCCAATAGGGACTTTCCATTGACGTCAATGGGTGGAGTATTTACGGTAAACTGCCCA
CTTGGCAGTACATCAAGTGTATCATATGCCAAGTACGCCCCCTATTGACGTCAATGACGGTAAATGGCCC
GCCTGGCATTATGCCCAGTACATGACCTTATGGGACTTTCCTACTTGGCAGTACATCTACGTATTAGTCA
TCGCTATTACCATGGTGATGCGGTTTTGGCAGTACATCAATGGGCGTGGATAGCGGTTTGACTCACGGGG
ATTTCCAAGTCTCCACCCCATTGACGTCAATGGGAGTTTGTTTTGGCACCAAAATCAACGGGACTTTCCA
AAATGTCGTAACAACTCCGCCCCATTGACGCAAATGGGCGGTAGGCGTGTACGGTGGGAGGTCTATATAA
GCAGAGCTGGTTTAGTGAACCGTCAGATCCGCTAGCGCTACCGGTCGCCACCATGGTGAGCAAGGGCGAG
GAGGATAACATGGCCATCATCAAGGAGTTCATGCGCTTCAAGGTGCACATGGAGGGCTCCGTGAACGGCC
ACGAGTTCGAGATCGAGGGCGAGGGCGAGGGCCGCCCCTACGAGGGCACCCAGACCGCCAAGCTGAAGGT
GACCAAGGGTGGCCCCCTGCCCTTCGCCTGGGACATCCTGTCCCCTCAGTTCATGTACGGCTCCAAGGCC
TACGTGAAGCACCCCGCCGACATCCCCGACTACTTGAAGCTGTCCTTCCCCGAGGGCTTCAAGTGGGAGC
GCGTGATGAACTTCGAGGACGGCGGCGTGGTGACCGTGACCCAGGACTCCTCCCTGCAGGACGGCGAGTT
CATCTACAAGGTGAAGCTGCGCGGCACCAACTTCCCCTCCGACGGCCCCGTAATGCAGAAGAAGACCATG
GGCTGGGAGGCCTCCTCCGAGCGGATGTACCCCGAGGACGGCGCCCTGAAGGGCGAGATCAAGCAGAGGC
TGAAGCTGAAGGACGGCGGCCACTACGACGCTGAGGTCAAGACCACCTACAAGGCCAAGAAGCCCGTGCA
GCTGCCCGGCGCCTACAACGTCAACATCAAGTTGGACATCACCTCCCACAACGAGGACTACACCATCGTG
GAACAGTACGAACGCGCCGAGGGCCGCCACTCCACCGGCGGCATGGACGAGCTGTACAAGTCCGGACTCA
GATCTCGAGCTCAAGCTTCGAATTCTGCAATGGCGACGGCGGCCTACGAGCAGCTGAAGCTGCATATCAC
ACCTGAAAAATTTTATGTGGAAGCTTGTGATGATGGAGCAGATGACGTACTTACCATTGACCGTGTGTCC
ACAGAGGTTACCCTTGCAGTCAAGAAAGATGTTCCTCCTTCAGCTGTCACAAGACCAATATTTGGTATAC
TGGGCACAATCCATCTGGTGGCAGGTAATTATCTTATAGTCATTACCAAAAAGATAAAAGTAGGTGAATT
TTTCAGTCATGTAGTCTGGAAAGCAACAGATTTTGATGTCCTTTCTTATAAGAAGACAATGTTGCACTTA
ACTGATATTCAGTTACAAGATAATAAAACCTTCCTAGCGATGCTAAACCATGTCTTGAATGTGGATGGAT
TTTACTTTTCAACAACATATGATTTGACCCATACTTTGCAGCGGCTATCCAACACTAGTCCTGAATTCCA
AGAAATGAGTCTCTTGGAAAGGGCAGATCAGCGGTTTGTATGGAATGGTCATCTTCTAAGAGAACTTTCT
GCACAGCCAGAGGTTCATCGGTTTGCCCTTCCAGTGTTACATGGCTTTATTACCATGCATTCATGTTCTA
TTAATGGAAAATACTTTGATTGGATTCTCATCTCGAGGAGGAGCTGTTTCAGAGCTGGTGTGCGCTATTA
TGTAAGAGGAATTGATTCGGAAGGCCATGCAGCTAACTTTGTAGAAACAGAACAAATTGTGCACTACAAT
GGGAGCAAAGCTTCGTTTGTACAGACTCGAGGATCAATACCTGTTTTCTGGTCCCAAAGACCAAACCTCA
AGTACAAACCACTGCCACAGATCAGCAAAGTAGCAAATCACATGGACGGTTTCCAAAGGCATTTTGATTC
CCAAGTAATTATTTATGGAAAACAAGTTATAATCAATCTGATTAACCAGAAGGGCTCGGAGAAGCCACTT
GAGCAGACATTTGCAACAATGGTGTCTTCCTTGGGAAGTGGAATGATGAGATACATTGCCTTTGACTTCC
ATAAGGAATGTAAAAATATGAGATGGGATCGACTAAGTATTTTATTGGATCAGGTAGCAGAAATGCAAGA
TGAATTAAGTTATTTTCTAGTGGACTCTGCTGGCCAGGTGGTGGCAAACCAGGAAGGCGTGTTCCGAAGC
AATTGCATGGATTGTCTAGATAGAACCAATGTGATCCAGAGTTTGTTAGCTCGTCGTTCACTTCAGGCCC
AACTTCAGAGACTAGGAGTTTTGCATGTGGGACAAAAGCTTGAAGAACAAGATGAATTTGAGAAGATTTA
CAAAAATGCCTGGGCTGACAACGCAAATGCTTGTGCCAAGCAATATGCGGGAACTGGTGCCTTGAAGACT
GACTTTACCAGAACTGGAAAGAGAACTCATTTGGGACTTATAATGGATGGCTGGAACTCAATGATACGAT
ATTATAAGAACAACTTTTCCGATGGATTTAGACAAGATTCCATAGACTTATTTCTTGGAAACTATTCAGT
GGATGAATTAGAATCTCATAGTCCTTTAAGTGTTCCAAGGGACTGGAAAGAAGCCGCTGCTAGAGAAGCT
GCCGCAAGAGAGGCCGCAGCCAGAGAGGCTGCTGCCAGGGAAGCAGCAGCTCGGGAAGCCGCAGCACGCG
AGGCTGCAGCAAGAGAAGCAGCCGCACGCTTCCTGGCTTTGCCTATTATCATGGTTGTTGCCTTTTCAAT
GTGCATTATCTGTTTGCTTATGGCTGGTGACACTTGGACAGAAACACTGGCCTATGTGCTCTTCTGGGGA
GTTGCAAGCATTGGAACATTTTTTATCATTCTTTACAATGGCAAAGATTTTGTCGATGCTCCCAGACTGG
TCCAGAAAGAAAAGATAGACTGAAGATAACTGATCATAATCAGCCATACCACATTTGTAGAGGTTTTACT
TGCTTTAAAAAACCTCCCACACCTCCCCCTGAACCTGAAACATAAAATGAATGCAATTGTTGTTGTTAAC
TTGTTTATTGCAGCTTATAATGGTTACAAATAAAGCAATAGCATCACAAATTTCACAAATAAAGCATTTT
TTTCACTGCATTCTAGTTGTGGTTTGTCCAAACTCATCAATGTATCTTAACGCGTAAATTGTAAGCGTTA
ATATTTTGTTAAAATTCGCGTTAAATTTTTGTTAAATCAGCTCATTTTTTAACCAATAGGCCGAAATCGG
CAAAATCCCTTATAAATCAAAAGAATAGACCGAGATAGGGT
[37 nt withheld, positions 3612-3648]
AAAGAACGTGGACTCCAACGTCAAAGG
[49 nt withheld, positions 3676-3724]
T
[91 nt withheld, positions 3726-3816]
G
[124 nt withheld, positions 3818-3941]
CAGGTGGCACTTTTCGGGGAAATGTGCGCGGAACCCCTATTTGTTTATTTTTCTAAATACATTCAAATAT
GTATCCGCTCATGAGACAATAACCCTGATAAATGCTTCAATAATATTGAAAAAGGAAGAGTCCTGAGGCG
GAAAGAACCAGCTGTGGAATGTGTGTCAGTTAGGGTGTGGAAAGTCCCCAGGCTCCCCAGCAGGCAGAAG
TATGCAAAGCATGCATCTCAATTAGTCAGCAACCAGGTGTGGAAAGTCCCCAGGCTCCCCAGCAGGCAGA
AGTATGCAAAGCATGCATCTCAATTAGTCAGCAACCATAGTCCCGCCCCTAACTCCGCCCATCCCGCCCC
TAACTCCGCCCAGTTCCGCCCATTCTCCGCCCCATGGCTGACTAATTTTTTTTATTTATGCAGAGGCCGA
GGCCGCCTCGGCCTCTGAGCTATTCCAGAAGTAGTGAGGAGGCTTTTTTGGAGGCCTAGGCTTTTGCAAA
GATCGATCAAGAGACAGGATGAGGATCGTTTCGCATGATTGAACAAGATGGATTGCACGCAGGTTCTCCG
GCCGCTTGGGTGGAGAGGCTATTCGGCTATGACTGGGCACAACAGACAATCGGCTGCTCTGATGCCGCCG
TGTTCCGGCTGTCAGCGCAGGGGCGCCCGGTTCTTTTTGTCAAGACCGACCTGTCCGGTGCCCTGAATGA
ACTGCAAGACGAGGCAGCGCGGCTATCGTGGCTGGCCACGACGGGCGTTCCTTGCGCAGCTGTGCTCGAC
GTTGTCACTGAAGCGGGAAGGGACTGGCTGCTATTGGGCGAAGTGCCGGGGCAGGATCTCCTGTCATCTC
ACCTTGCTCCTGCCGAGAAAGTATCCATCATGGCTGATGCAATGCGGCGGCTGCATACGCTTGATCCGGC
TACCTGCCCATTCGACCACCAAGCGAAACATCGCATCGAGCGAGCACGTACTCGGATGGAAGCCGGTCTT
GTCGATCAGGATGATCTGGACGAAGAGCATCAGGGGCTCGCGCCAGCCGAACTGTTCGCCAGGCTCAAGG
CGAGCATGCCCGACGGCGAGGATCTCGTCGTGACCCATGGCGATGCCTGCTTGCCGAATATCATGGTGGA
AAATGGCCGCTTTTCTGGATTCATCGACTGTGGCCGGCTGGGTGTGGCGGACCGCTATCAGGACATAGCG
TTGGCTACCCGTGATATTGCTGAAGAGCTTGGCGGCGAATGGGCTGACCGCTTCCTCGTGCTTTACGGTA
TCGCCGCTCCCGATTCGCAGCGCATCGCCTTCTATCGCCTTCTTGACGAGTTCTTCTGAGCGGGACTCTG
GGGTTCGAAATGACCGACCAAGCGACGCCCAACCTGCCATCACGAGATTTCGATTCCACCGCCGCCTTCT
ATGAAAGGTTGGGCTTCGGAATCGTTTTCCGGGACGCCGGCTGGATGATCCTCCAGCGCGGGGATCTCAT
GCTGGAGTTCTTCGCCCACCCTAGGGGGAGGCTAACTGAAACACGGAAGGAGACAATACCGGAAGGAACC
CGCGCTATGACGGCAATAAAAAGACAGAATAAAACGCACGGTGTTGGGTCGTTTGTTCATAAACGCGGGG
TTCGGTCCCAGGGCTGGCACTCTGTCGATACCCCACCGAGACCCCATTGGGGCCAATACGCCCGCGTTTC
TTCCTTTTCCCCACCCCACCCCCCAAGTTCGGGTGAAGGCCCAGGGCTCGCAGCCAACGTCGGGGCGGCA
GGCCCTGCCATAGCCTCAGGTTACTCATATATACTTTAGATTGATTTAAAACTTCATTTTTAATTTAAAA
GGATCTAGGTGAAGATCCTTTTTGATAATCTCATGACCAAAATCCCTTAACGTGAGTTTTCGTTCCACTG
AGCGTCAGACCCCGTAGAAAAGATCAAAGGATCTTCTTGAGATCCTTTTTTTCTGCGCGTAATCTGCTGC
TTGCAAACAAAAAAACCACCGCTACCAGCGGTGGTTTGTTTGCCGGATCAAGAGCTACCAACTCTTTTTC
CGAAGGTAACTGGCTTCAGCAGAGCGCAGATACCAAATACTGTCCTTCTAGTGTAGCCGTAGTTAGGCCA
CCACTTCAAGAACTCTGTAGCACCGCCTACATACCTCGCTCTGCTAATCCTGTTACCAGTGGCTGCTGCC
AGTGGCGATAAGTCGTGTCTTACCGGGTTGGACTCAAGACGATAGTTACCGGATAAGGCGCAGCGGTCGG
GCTGAACGGGGGGTTCGTGCACACAGCCCAGCTTGGAGCGAACGACCTACACCGAACTGAGATACCTACA
GCGTGAGCTATGAGAAAGCGCCACGCTTCCCGAAGGGAGAAAGGCGGACAGGTATCCGGTAAGCGGCAGG
GTCGGAACAGGAGAGCGCACGAGGGAGCTTCCAGGGGGAAACGCCTGGTATCTTTATAGTCCTGTCGGGT
TTCGCCACCTCTGACTTGAGCGTCGATTTTTGTGATGCTCGTCAGGGGGGCGGAGCCTATGGAAAAACGC
CAGCAACGCGGCCTTTTTACGGTTCCTGGCCTTTTGCTGGCCTTTTGCTCACATGTTCTTTCCTGCGTTA
TCCCCTGATTCTGTGGATAACCGTATTACCGCCATGCAT
Features (pLannotate 1.2.2; 15 found; start..end, strand, type, name):
     61..364     +  enhancer       CMV enhancer: human cytomegalovirus immediate early enhancer
    365..568     +  promoter       CMV promoter: human cytomegalovirus (CMV) immediate early promoter
    613..1320    +  CDS            mCherry: mCherry is a basic (constitutively fluorescent) red fluorescent protein published in 2004, derived from Discosoma sp.. It is reported to be a very rapidly-maturing monomer with low acid sensitivity.
   1321..1359    +  misc_feature   MCS (fragment): multiple cloning site
   1360..3240    +  CDS            SACM1L: SAC1_HUMAN - Also known as KIAA0851 From Homo sapiens (Human).
   3251..3335    +  CDS            large T antigen (fragment): large T antigen from SV40 (simian virus 40)
   3358..3479    +  polyA_signal   SV40 poly(A) signal: SV40 polyadenylation signal
   3513..3941    -  rep_origin     f1 ori (sequence partly withheld): f1 bacteriophage origin of replication; arrow indicates direction of (+) strand synthesis
   3968..4072    +  promoter       AmpR promoter: bla
   4074..4431    +  promoter       SV40 promoter: SV40 enhancer and early promoter
   4466..5260    +  CDS            NeoR/KanR: aminoglycoside phosphotransferase from Tn5; aph(3')-II (or nptII); confers resistance to neomycin, kanamycin, and G418 (Geneticin®)
   5281..5433    +  CDS            ble (fragment): BLE_KLEPN - Experimental evidence at protein level: Swiss-Prot protein existence level 1. Binding protein with a strong affinity to the bleomycin family of antibiotics. Binds to CL990; an antimitotic-antibiotic compound. From Klebsiella pneumoniae.
   5492..5539    +  polyA_signal   HSV TK poly(A) signal: herpes simplex virus thymidine kinase polyadenylation signal (Cole and Stacy, 1985)
   5630..5646    -  polyA_signal   bGH poly(A) signal (fragment): bovine growth hormone polyadenylation signal
   5868..6456    +  rep_origin     ori: high-copy-number ColE1/pMB1/pBR322/pUC origin of replication
