>Addgene plasmid #108139 | mCherry-SAC1-HLx8 | addgene full sequence | sequence record 207735 | Addgene NGS Result
ATGCATTAGTTATTAATAGTAATCAATTACGGGGTCATTAGTTCATAGCCCATATATGGAGTTCCGCGTT
ACATAACTTACGGTAAATGGCCCGCCTGGCTGACCGCCCAACGACCCCCGCCCATTGACGTCAATAATGA
CGTATGTTCCCATAGTAACGCCAATAGGGACTTTCCATTGACGTCAATGGGTGGAGTATTTACGGTAAAC
TGCCCACTTGGCAGTACATCAAGTGTATCATATGCCAAGTACGCCCCCTATTGACGTCAATGACGGTAAA
TGGCCCGCCTGGCATTATGCCCAGTACATGACCTTATGGGACTTTCCTACTTGGCAGTACATCTACGTAT
TAGTCATCGCTATTACCATGGTGATGCGGTTTTGGCAGTACATCAATGGGCGTGGATAGCGGTTTGACTC
ACGGGGATTTCCAAGTCTCCACCCCATTGACGTCAATGGGAGTTTGTTTTGGCACCAAAATCAACGGGAC
TTTCCAAAATGTCGTAACAACTCCGCCCCATTGACGCAAATGGGCGGTAGGCGTGTACGGTGGGAGGTCT
ATATAAGCAGAGCTGGTTTAGTGAACCGTCAGATCCGCTAGCGCTACCGGTCGCCACCATGGTGAGCAAG
GGCGAGGAGGATAACATGGCCATCATCAAGGAGTTCATGCGCTTCAAGGTGCACATGGAGGGCTCCGTGA
ACGGCCACGAGTTCGAGATCGAGGGCGAGGGCGAGGGCCGCCCCTACGAGGGCACCCAGACCGCCAAGCT
GAAGGTGACCAAGGGTGGCCCCCTGCCCTTCGCCTGGGACATCCTGTCCCCTCAGTTCATGTACGGCTCC
AAGGCCTACGTGAAGCACCCCGCCGACATCCCCGACTACTTGAAGCTGTCCTTCCCCGAGGGCTTCAAGT
GGGAGCGCGTGATGAACTTCGAGGACGGCGGCGTGGTGACCGTGACCCAGGACTCCTCCCTGCAGGACGG
CGAGTTCATCTACAAGGTGAAGCTGCGCGGCACCAACTTCCCCTCCGACGGCCCCGTAATGCAGAAGAAG
ACCATGGGCTGGGAGGCCTCCTCCGAGCGGATGTACCCCGAGGACGGCGCCCTGAAGGGCGAGATCAAGC
AGAGGCTGAAGCTGAAGGACGGCGGCCACTACGACGCTGAGGTCAAGACCACCTACAAGGCCAAGAAGCC
CGTGCAGCTGCCCGGCGCCTACAACGTCAACATCAAGTTGGACATCACCTCCCACAACGAGGACTACACC
ATCGTGGAACAGTACGAACGCGCCGAGGGCCGCCACTCCACCGGCGGCATGGACGAGCTGTACAAGTCCG
GACTCAGATCTCGAGCTCAAGCTTCGAATTCTGCAATGGCGACGGCGGCCTACGAGCAGCTGAAGCTGCA
TATCACACCTGAAAAATTTTATGTGGAAGCTTGTGATGATGGAGCAGATGACGTACTTACCATTGACCGT
GTGTCCACAGAGGTTACCCTTGCAGTCAAGAAAGATGTTCCTCCTTCAGCTGTCACAAGACCAATATTTG
GTATACTGGGCACAATCCATCTGGTGGCAGGTAATTATCTTATAGTCATTACCAAAAAGATAAAAGTAGG
TGAATTTTTCAGTCATGTAGTCTGGAAAGCAACAGATTTTGATGTCCTTTCTTATAAGAAGACAATGTTG
CACTTAACTGATATTCAGTTACAAGATAATAAAACCTTCCTAGCGATGCTAAACCATGTCTTGAATGTGG
ATGGATTTTACTTTTCAACAACATATGATTTGACCCATACTTTGCAGCGGCTATCCAACACTAGTCCTGA
ATTCCAAGAAATGAGTCTCTTGGAAAGGGCAGATCAGCGGTTTGTATGGAATGGTCATCTTCTAAGAGAA
CTTTCTGCACAGCCAGAGGTTCATCGGTTTGCCCTTCCAGTGTTACATGGCTTTATTACCATGCATTCAT
GTTCTATTAATGGAAAATACTTTGATTGGATTCTCATCTCGAGGAGGAGCTGTTTCAGAGCTGGTGTGCG
CTATTATGTAAGAGGAATTGATTCGGAAGGCCATGCAGCTAACTTTGTAGAAACAGAACAAATTGTGCAC
TACAATGGGAGCAAAGCTTCGTTTGTACAGACTCGAGGATCAATACCTGTTTTCTGGTCCCAAAGACCAA
ACCTCAAGTACAAACCACTGCCACAGATCAGCAAAGTAGCAAATCACATGGACGGTTTCCAAAGGCATTT
TGATTCCCAAGTAATTATTTATGGAAAACAAGTTATAATCAATCTGATTAACCAGAAGGGCTCGGAGAAG
CCACTTGAGCAGACATTTGCAACAATGGTGTCTTCCTTGGGAAGTGGAATGATGAGATACATTGCCTTTG
ACTTCCATAAGGAATGTAAAAATATGAGATGGGATCGACTAAGTATTTTATTGGATCAGGTAGCAGAAAT
GCAAGATGAATTAAGTTATTTTCTAGTGGACTCTGCTGGCCAGGTGGTGGCAAACCAGGAAGGCGTGTTC
CGAAGCAATTGCATGGATTGTCTAGATAGAACCAATGTGATCCAGAGTTTGTTAGCTCGTCGTTCACTTC
AGGCCCAACTTCAGAGACTAGGAGTTTTGCATGTGGGACAAAAGCTTGAAGAACAAGATGAATTTGAGAA
GATTTTCAAAAATGCCTGGGCTGACAACGCAAATGCTTGTGCCAAGCAATATGCGGGAACTGGTGCCTTG
AAGACTGACTTTACCAGAACTGGAAAGAGAACTCATTTGGGACTTATAATGGATGGCTGGAACTCAATGA
TACGATATTATAAGAACAACTTTTCCGATGGATTTAGACAAGATTCCATAGACTTATTTCTTGGAAACTA
TTCAGTGGATGAATTAGAATCTCATAGTCCTTTAAGTGTTCCAAGGGACTGGAAAGAAGCCGCTGCTAGA
GAAGCTGCCGCAAGAGAGGCCGCAGCCAGAGAGGCTGCTGCCAGGGAAGCAGCAGCTCGGGAAGCCGCAG
CACGCGAGGCTGCAGCAAGAGAAGCAGCCGCACGCTTCCTGGCTTTGCCTATTATCATGGTTGTTGCCTT
TTCAATGTGCATTATCTGTTTGCTTATGGCTGGTGACACTTGGACAGAAACACTGGCCTATGTGCTCTTC
TGGGGAGTTGCAAGCATTGGAACATTTTTTATCATTCTTTACAATGGCAAAGATTTTGTCGATGCTCCCA
GACTGGTCCAGAAAGAAAAGATAGACTGAAGATAACTGATCATAATCAGCCATACCACATTTGTAGAGGT
TTTACTTGCTTTAAAAAACCTCCCACACCTCCCCCTGAACCTGAAACATAAAATGAATGCAATTGTTGTT
GTTAACTTGTTTATTGCAGCTTATAATGGTTACAAATAAAGCAATAGCATCACAAATTTCACAAATAAAG
CATTTTTTTCACTGCATTCTAGTTGTGGTTTGTCCAAACTCATCAATGTATCTTAACGCGTAAATTGTAA
GCGTTAATATTTTGTTAAAATTCGCGTTAAATTTTTGTTAAATCAGCTCATTTTTTAACCAATAGGCCGA
AATCGGCAAAATCCCTTATAAATCAAAAGAATAGACCGAGATAGGGT
[37 nt withheld, positions 3618-3654]
AAAGAACGTGGACTCCAACGTCAAAGG
[49 nt withheld, positions 3682-3730]
T
[91 nt withheld, positions 3732-3822]
G
[124 nt withheld, positions 3824-3947]
CAGGTGGCACTTTTCGGGGAAATGTGCGCGGAACCCCTATTTGTTTATTTTTCTAAATACATTCAAATAT
GTATCCGCTCATGAGACAATAACCCTGATAAATGCTTCAATAATATTGAAAAAGGAAGAGTCCTGAGGCG
GAAAGAACCAGCTGTGGAATGTGTGTCAGTTAGGGTGTGGAAAGTCCCCAGGCTCCCCAGCAGGCAGAAG
TATGCAAAGCATGCATCTCAATTAGTCAGCAACCAGGTGTGGAAAGTCCCCAGGCTCCCCAGCAGGCAGA
AGTATGCAAAGCATGCATCTCAATTAGTCAGCAACCATAGTCCCGCCCCTAACTCCGCCCATCCCGCCCC
TAACTCCGCCCAGTTCCGCCCATTCTCCGCCCCATGGCTGACTAATTTTTTTTATTTATGCAGAGGCCGA
GGCCGCCTCGGCCTCTGAGCTATTCCAGAAGTAGTGAGGAGGCTTTTTTGGAGGCCTAGGCTTTTGCAAA
GATCGATCAAGAGACAGGATGAGGATCGTTTCGCATGATTGAACAAGATGGATTGCACGCAGGTTCTCCG
GCCGCTTGGGTGGAGAGGCTATTCGGCTATGACTGGGCACAACAGACAATCGGCTGCTCTGATGCCGCCG
TGTTCCGGCTGTCAGCGCAGGGGCGCCCGGTTCTTTTTGTCAAGACCGACCTGTCCGGTGCCCTGAATGA
ACTGCAAGACGAGGCAGCGCGGCTATCGTGGCTGGCCACGACGGGCGTTCCTTGCGCAGCTGTGCTCGAC
GTTGTCACTGAAGCGGGAAGGGACTGGCTGCTATTGGGCGAAGTGCCGGGGCAGGATCTCCTGTCATCTC
ACCTTGCTCCTGCCGAGAAAGTATCCATCATGGCTGATGCAATGCGGCGGCTGCATACGCTTGATCCGGC
TACCTGCCCATTCGACCACCAAGCGAAACATCGCATCGAGCGAGCACGTACTCGGATGGAAGCCGGTCTT
GTCGATCAGGATGATCTGGACGAAGAGCATCAGGGGCTCGCGCCAGCCGAACTGTTCGCCAGGCTCAAGG
CGAGCATGCCCGACGGCGAGGATCTCGTCGTGACCCATGGCGATGCCTGCTTGCCGAATATCATGGTGGA
AAATGGCCGCTTTTCTGGATTCATCGACTGTGGCCGGCTGGGTGTGGCGGACCGCTATCAGGACATAGCG
TTGGCTACCCGTGATATTGCTGAAGAGCTTGGCGGCGAATGGGCTGACCGCTTCCTCGTGCTTTACGGTA
TCGCCGCTCCCGATTCGCAGCGCATCGCCTTCTATCGCCTTCTTGACGAGTTCTTCTGAGCGGGACTCTG
GGGTTCGAAATGACCGACCAAGCGACGCCCAACCTGCCATCACGAGATTTCGATTCCACCGCCGCCTTCT
ATGAAAGGTTGGGCTTCGGAATCGTTTTCCGGGACGCCGGCTGGATGATCCTCCAGCGCGGGGATCTCAT
GCTGGAGTTCTTCGCCCACCCTAGGGGGAGGCTAACTGAAACACGGAAGGAGACAATACCGGAAGGAACC
CGCGCTATGACGGCAATAAAAAGACAGAATAAAACGCACGGTGTTGGGTCGTTTGTTCATAAACGCGGGG
TTCGGTCCCAGGGCTGGCACTCTGTCGATACCCCACCGAGACCCCATTGGGGCCAATACGCCCGCGTTTC
TTCCTTTTCCCCACCCCACCCCCCAAGTTCGGGTGAAGGCCCAGGGCTCGCAGCCAACGTCGGGGCGGCA
GGCCCTGCCATAGCCTCAGGTTACTCATATATACTTTAGATTGATTTAAAACTTCATTTTTAATTTAAAA
GGATCTAGGTGAAGATCCTTTTTGATAATCTCATGACCAAAATCCCTTAACGTGAGTTTTCGTTCCACTG
AGCGTCAGACCCCGTAGAAAAGATCAAAGGATCTTCTTGAGATCCTTTTTTTCTGCGCGTAATCTGCTGC
TTGCAAACAAAAAAACCACCGCTACCAGCGGTGGTTTGTTTGCCGGATCAAGAGCTACCAACTCTTTTTC
CGAAGGTAACTGGCTTCAGCAGAGCGCAGATACCAAATACTGTTCTTCTAGTGTAGCCGTAGTTAGGCCA
CCACTTCAAGAACTCTGTAGCACCGCCTACATACCTCGCTCTGCTAATCCTGTTACCAGTGGCTGCTGCC
AGTGGCGATAAGTCGTGTCTTACCGGGTTGGACTCAAGACGATAGTTACCGGATAAGGCGCAGCGGTCGG
GCTGAACGGGGGGTTCGTGCACACAGCCCAGCTTGGAGCGAACGACCTACACCGAACTGAGATACCTACA
GCGTGAGCTATGAGAAAGCGCCACGCTTCCCGAAGGGAGAAAGGCGGACAGGTATCCGGTAAGCGGCAGG
GTCGGAACAGGAGAGCGCACGAGGGAGCTTCCAGGGGGAAACGCCTGGTATCTTTATAGTCCTGTCGGGT
TTCGCCACCTCTGACTTGAGCGTCGATTTTTGTGATGCTCGTCAGGGGGGCGGAGCCTATGGAAAAACGC
CAGCAACGCGGCCTTTTTACGGTTCCTGGCCTTTTGCTGGCCTTTTGCTCACATGTTCTTTCCTGCGTTA
TCCCCTGATTCTGTGGATAACCGTATTACCGCC
Features (pLannotate 1.2.2; 15 found; start..end, strand, type, name):
     67..370     +  enhancer       CMV enhancer: human cytomegalovirus immediate early enhancer
    371..574     +  promoter       CMV promoter: human cytomegalovirus (CMV) immediate early promoter
    619..1326    +  CDS            mCherry: mCherry is a basic (constitutively fluorescent) red fluorescent protein published in 2004, derived from Discosoma sp.. It is reported to be a very rapidly-maturing monomer with low acid sensitivity.
   1327..1365    +  misc_feature   MCS (fragment): multiple cloning site
   1366..3246    +  CDS            SACM1L: SAC1_HUMAN - Also known as KIAA0851 From Homo sapiens (Human).
   3257..3341    +  CDS            large T antigen (fragment): large T antigen from SV40 (simian virus 40)
   3364..3485    +  polyA_signal   SV40 poly(A) signal: SV40 polyadenylation signal
   3519..3947    -  rep_origin     f1 ori (sequence partly withheld): f1 bacteriophage origin of replication; arrow indicates direction of (+) strand synthesis
   3974..4078    +  promoter       AmpR promoter: bla
   4080..4437    +  promoter       SV40 promoter: SV40 enhancer and early promoter
   4472..5266    +  CDS            NeoR/KanR: aminoglycoside phosphotransferase from Tn5; aph(3')-II (or nptII); confers resistance to neomycin, kanamycin, and G418 (Geneticin®)
   5287..5439    +  CDS            ble (fragment): BLE_KLEPN - Experimental evidence at protein level: Swiss-Prot protein existence level 1. Binding protein with a strong affinity to the bleomycin family of antibiotics. Binds to CL990; an antimitotic-antibiotic compound. From Klebsiella pneumoniae.
   5498..5545    +  polyA_signal   HSV TK poly(A) signal: herpes simplex virus thymidine kinase polyadenylation signal (Cole and Stacy, 1985)
   5636..5652    -  polyA_signal   bGH poly(A) signal (fragment): bovine growth hormone polyadenylation signal
   5874..6462    +  rep_origin     ori: high-copy-number ColE1/pMB1/pBR322/pUC origin of replication
