[The description below was written by a language model from this plasmid's Addgene catalogue record and pLannotate feature annotations shown in this document.]
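Description:
mCherry-SAC1-HLx8 is a 6,570 bp mammalian expression plasmid built on the pmCherry-C1 backbone. It is propagated in E. coli from a high-copy ColE1/pUC-type origin and selected with kanamycin. The single NeoR/KanR gene (Tn5 aminoglycoside phosphotransferase) sits behind tandem bacterial (bla-type) and SV40 early promoters and is followed by an HSV TK polyadenylation signal. This arrangement gives kanamycin resistance in bacteria and can also give G418 resistance in transfected mammalian cells. An f1 origin is also present. The short "large T antigen", ble and bGH poly(A) fragments in the annotation look like backbone remnants or partial matches rather than functional parts.

The payload is driven by the CMV immediate early enhancer and promoter and terminated by the SV40 poly(A) signal. It encodes mCherry fused, through a short remnant of the multiple cloning site, to the N-terminus of human SACM1L (SAC1), a phosphatase that degrades the lipid PtdIns4P. The SAC1 sequence is engineered. Eight repeats of the EAAAR motif, a sequence generally used as a rigid helical linker, are inserted between residues 1–520 and 521–587, giving the "extended linker" named in the stated purpose. The insert was assembled by Gibson cloning. It also carries a Y434F difference from the reference protein, which the depositor describes as a common variant that does not affect function.

The associated study concerns where SAC1 acts on PtdIns4P in the endoplasmic reticulum relative to donor membranes. This fits use of the construct for red-fluorescent localisation and functional testing of a lengthened SAC1 in transfected cells. The depositor and sequencing-derived records have the same length and feature order, offset by only a few bases.
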