Addgene plasmid #108139: mCherry-SAC1-HLx8
Purpose: SAC1 with extended linker
Depositing lab: Gerry Hammond. Depositing organization: University of Pittsburgh (University, School of Medicine, and Cancer Institute). Publication: SAC1 degrades its lipid substrate PtdIns4P in the endoplasmic reticulum to maintain a steep chemical gradient with donor membranes. Zewe JP, Wills RC, Sangappa S, Goulden BD, Hammond GR. Elife. 2018 Feb 20;7. pii: 35588. doi: 10.7554/eLife.35588. 35588 PubMed 29461204.
Backbone
  Vector backbone: pmCherry-C1
  Vector type: Mammalian Expression
Growth in bacteria
  Bacterial resistance: Kanamycin, 50 μg/mL
  Growth temperature: 37°C
  Growth strain: DH5alpha
  Copy number: High Copy
Gene/Insert
  Gene/Insert name: mCherry:SACM1L(1-520):[EAAAR]8:SACM1L(521-587)
  Species: H. sapiens (human)
  Mutation: SACM1L(1-520):[EAAAR]8:SACM1L(521-587)
  Entrez Gene: SACM1L (a.k.a. SAC1)
  Promoter: CMV
  Cloning method: Gibson Cloning
Terms and licenses: Academic/Nonprofit Terms; Industry Terms: Not Available to Industry
Depositor comments: Note: The Sac1 insert contains a Y434F mutation compared to the closest reference sequence (NP_054735.3). The depositor has noted that this is a common point mutation that does not affect plasmid function.
How to cite: mCherry-SAC1-HLx8 was a gift from Gerry Hammond (Addgene plasmid # 108139 ; http://n2t.net/addgene:108139 ; RRID:Addgene_108139)
